Addgene plasmid #103642: LSB-hsa-miR-551b-3p
Purpose: Used to sense miRNA activity using fluorescence based tools. hsa-miR-551b-3p target in 3' UTR of of mKate. miRNA activity can be measured by the repression of mKate2 relative to EBFP2 fluorescent proteins . Plasmid is inherently unstable; please see Depositor Comments
Depositing lab: Ron Weiss. Depositing organization: Massachusetts Institute of Technology. Publication: A mixed antagonistic/synergistic miRNA repression model enables accurate predictions of multi-input miRNA sensor activity. Gam JJ, Babb J, Weiss R. Nat Commun. 2018 Jun 22;9(1):2430. doi: 10.1038/s41467-018-04575-0. PubMed 29934631.
Backbone
  Vector backbone: Low Sensor Backbone (LSB)
  Vector type: Mammalian Expression, Synthetic Biology
Growth in bacteria
  Bacterial resistance: Ampicillin and Kanamycin, 100 & 50 μg/mL
  Growth temperature: 30°C
  Growth strain: NEB Stable
  Growth instructions: Note that plasmids with repeating elements are inherently unstable. Addgene recommend testing multiple colonies to ensure the full plasmid is intact.
  Copy number: High Copy
Gene/Insert
  Gene/Insert name: hsa-miR-551b-3p target
  Species: H. sapiens (human)
  Entrez Gene: MIR551B (a.k.a. MIRN551B, mir-551b)
  Promoter: EF-1a
  Cloning method: Gibson Cloning
Terms and licenses: Academic/Nonprofit Terms; Industry Terms: Not Available to Industry
Depositor comments: Please note that this plasmid is inherently unstable due to a repeating poly A element. We recommend performing a diagnostic digest on multiple colonies upon receipt. The depositors would like to note the presence of several discrepancies between the depositor sequence and physical plasmid sequence. In particular, the sequences upstream and downstream of the puromycin coding region have 10 bp insertions which do not affect the ability to perform puromycin selection. The sequences for those regions within the physical plasmids are as follows: Upstream of Puro: GAATTCGACCGCCTGTCTCAAGGTGCCACC; Downstream of Puro: GCTTTGAGACTACGCGTGAATTCACTCCTC. Please contact if you are interested in this plasmid prior to placing an order.
How to cite: LSB-hsa-miR-551b-3p was a gift from Ron Weiss (Addgene plasmid # 103642 ; http://n2t.net/addgene:103642 ; RRID:Addgene_103642)
