[The description below was written by a language model from this plasmid's Addgene catalogue record and pLannotate feature annotations shown in this document.]
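Description:
LSB-hsa-miR-551b-3p is a mammalian expression, synthetic-biology plasmid of about 11 kb built on the Low Sensor Backbone (LSB) and designed as a two-colour fluorescent sensor of microRNA activity. It is maintained in E. coli through a high-copy ColE1/pUC-type origin and carries both AmpR (β-lactamase) and KanR (aminoglycoside phosphotransferase) markers, matching the recorded dual ampicillin and kanamycin selection. A puromycin N-acetyltransferase coding sequence followed by a rabbit β-globin poly(A) signal provides for puromycin selection in mammalian cells. The feature table does not annotate a promoter directly upstream of it.

The payload consists of two parallel transcription units, each driven by the human EF-1α core promoter with its intron A and terminated by a β-globin 3' region and poly(A) signal. The first expresses the red fluorescent protein mKate2, and the second expresses the blue fluorescent protein EBFP2. Both coding sequences are flanked by attB1/attB2 sites, and attB4 sites are also present, consistent with Gateway-style assembly, although the insert's recorded cloning method is Gibson. According to the record, a target site for human miR-551b-3p sits in the 3' UTR of mKate2. It is not separately annotated, but an unannotated gap lies between attB2 and the β-globin sequences of that unit.

When miR-551b-3p is active in a transfected cell, it represses mKate2 while EBFP2 serves as an untargeted internal reference, so the red-to-blue ratio reports miRNA activity. The depositor notes that the repeated poly(A) elements make the plasmid inherently unstable. They also report small insertions flanking the puromycin coding region relative to the depositor's reference sequence, which are stated not to affect selection.
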