Features (pLannotate 1.2.2; 28 found; start..end, strand, type, name):
     20..231     +  promoter       EF-1α core promoter: core promoter for human elongation factor EF-1α
    232..1170    +  intron         EF-1α intron A: intron upstream of the start codon of human EF-1α
   1197..1217    +  protein_bind   attB1: mutant version of attB; core recombination site for the Gateway® BP reaction BP Clonase™
   1237..1932    +  CDS            mKate2: mKate2 is a basic (constitutively fluorescent) red fluorescent protein published in 2009, derived from Entacmaea quadricolor. It is reported to be a rapidly-maturing monomer with moderate acid sensitivity.
   1952..1976    -  protein_bind   attB2: mutant version of attB; recombination site for the Gateway® BP reaction BP Clonase™
   2116..2190    +  CDS            HBB (fragment): HBB_PONPY - Experimental evidence at transcript level: Swiss-Prot protein existence level 2. Involved in oxygen transport from the lung to the various peripheral tissues. From Pongo pygmaeus (Bornean orangutan).
   2261..2316    +  polyA_signal   β-globin poly(A) signal: rabbit β-globin polyadenylation signal (Gil and Proudfoot, 1987)
   2700..2725    +  misc_feature   SA: splice acceptor site
   3397..3417    +  protein_bind   attB4: mutant version of attB; core recombination site for the Gateway® BP reaction BP Clonase™
   3485..3696    +  promoter       EF-1α core promoter: core promoter for human elongation factor EF-1α
   3697..4635    +  intron         EF-1α intron A: intron upstream of the start codon of human EF-1α
   4662..4682    +  protein_bind   attB1: mutant version of attB; core recombination site for the Gateway® BP reaction BP Clonase™
   4696..5412    +  CDS            EBFP2: EBFP2 is a basic (constitutively fluorescent) blue fluorescent protein published in 2007, derived from Aequorea victoria. It is reported to be a rapidly-maturing monomer with moderate acid sensitivity.
   5417..5441    -  protein_bind   attB2: mutant version of attB; recombination site for the Gateway® BP reaction BP Clonase™
   5445..5525    +  CDS            HBB (fragment): HBB_PONPY - Experimental evidence at transcript level: Swiss-Prot protein existence level 2. Involved in oxygen transport from the lung to the various peripheral tissues. From Pongo pygmaeus (Bornean orangutan).
   5596..5651    +  polyA_signal   β-globin poly(A) signal: rabbit β-globin polyadenylation signal (Gil and Proudfoot, 1987)
   6034..6056    -  protein_bind   lac operator (fragment): The lac repressor binds to the lac operator to inhibit transcription in E. coli. This inhibition can be relieved by adding lactose or isopropyl-β-D-thiogalactopyranoside (IPTG). lac repressor encoded by lacI
   6060..6090    -  promoter       lac promoter: promoter for the E. coli lac operon
   6105..6126    -  protein_bind   CAP binding site: CAP binding activates transcription in the presence of cAMP. E. coli catabolite activator protein
   6139..6178    -  CDS            lacI (fragment): lac repressor; lacI; The lac repressor binds to the lac operator to inhibit transcription in E. coli. This inhibition can be relieved by adding lactose or isopropyl-β-D-thiogalactopyranoside (IPTG).
   6351..7160    +  CDS            KanR: aminoglycoside phosphotransferase; aph(3')-Ia; confers resistance to kanamycin in bacteria or G418 (Geneticin®) in eukaryotes
   7412..8000    -  rep_origin     ori: high-copy-number ColE1/pMB1/pBR322/pUC origin of replication
   8171..9031    -  CDS            AmpR: β-lactamase; bla; confers resistance to ampicillin, carbenicillin, and related antibiotics
   9032..9103    -  promoter       AmpR promoter: bla
   9188..9787    +  CDS            PuroR: puromycin N-acetyltransferase; pac from Streptomyces alboniger; confers resistance to puromycin
   9802..9882    +  CDS            HBB (fragment): HBB_PONPY - Experimental evidence at transcript level: Swiss-Prot protein existence level 2. Involved in oxygen transport from the lung to the various peripheral tissues. From Pongo pygmaeus (Bornean orangutan).
   9953..10008   +  polyA_signal   β-globin poly(A) signal: rabbit β-globin polyadenylation signal (Gil and Proudfoot, 1987)
  10987..11007   +  protein_bind   attB4: mutant version of attB; core recombination site for the Gateway® BP reaction BP Clonase™
>Addgene plasmid #103642 | LSB-hsa-miR-551b-3p | addgene full sequence | sequence record 352625 | Addgene NGS Result
GGCTCCGGTGCCCGTCAGTGGGCAGAGCGCACATCGCCCACAGTCCCCGAGAAGTTGTGGGGAGGGGTCG
GCAATTGAACCGGTGCCTAGAGAAGGTGGCGCGGGGTAAACTGGGAAAGTGATGTCGTGTACTGGCTCCG
CCTTTTTCCCGAGGGTGGGGGAGAACCGTATATAAGTGCAGTAGTCGCCGTGAACGTTCTTTTTCGCAAC
GGGTTTGCCGCCAGAACACAGGTAAGTGCCGTGTGTGGTTCCCGCGGGCCTGGCCTCTTTACGGGTTATG
GCCCTTGCGTGCCTTGAATTACTTCCACCTGGCTGCAGTACGTGATTCTTGATCCCGAGCTTCGGGTTGG
AAGTGGGTGGGAGAGTTCGAGGCCTTGCGCTTAAGGAGCCCCTTCGCCTCGTGCTTGAGTTGAGGCCTGG
CCTGGGCGCTGGGGCCGCCGCGTGCGAATCTGGTGGCACCTTCGCGCCTGTCTCGCTGCTTTCGATAAGT
CTCTAGCCATTTAAAATTTTTGATGACCTGCTGCGACGCTTTTTTTCTGGCAAGATAGTCTTGTAAATGC
GGGCCAAGATCTGCACACTGGTATTTCGGTTTTTGGGGCCGCGGGCGGCGACGGGGCCCGTGCGTCCCAG
CGCACATGTTCGGCGAGGCGGGGCCTGCGAGCGCGGCCACCGAGAATCGGACGGGGGTAGTCTCAAGCTG
GCCGGCCTGCTCTGGTGCCTGGCCTCGCGCCGCCGTGTATCGCCCCGCCCTGGGCGGCAAGGCTGGCCCG
GTCGGCACCAGTTGCGTGAGCGGAAAGATGGCCGCTTCCCGGCCCTGCTGCAGGGAGCTCAAAATGGAGG
ACGCGGCGCTCGGGAGAGCGGGCGGGTGAGTCACCCACACAAAGGAAAAGGGCCTTTCCGTCCTCAGCCG
TCGCTTCATGTGACTCCACGGAGTACCGGGCGCCGTCCAGGCACCTCGATTAGTTCTCGAGCTTTTGGAG
TACGTCGTCTTTAGGTTGGGGGGAGGGGTTTTATGCGATGGAGTTTCCCCACACTGAGTGGGTGGAGACT
GAAGTTAGGCCAGCTTGGCACTTGATGTAATTCTCCTTGGAATTTGCCCTTTTTGAGTTTGGATCTTGGT
TCATTCTCAAGCCTCAGACAGTGGTTCAAAGTTTTTTTCTTCCATTTCAGGTGTCGTGAGAAGGGCGAAT
TCGACCCAAGTTTGTACAAAAAAGCAGGCTGGATCCAGGTGCCACCATGGTGAGCGAGCTGATTAAGGAG
AACATGCACATGAAGCTGTACATGGAGGGCACCGTGAACAACCACCACTTCAAGTGCACATCCGAGGGCG
AAGGCAAGCCCTACGAGGGCACCCAGACCATGAGAATCAAGGCGGTCGAGGGCGGCCCTCTCCCCTTCGC
CTTCGACATCCTGGCTACCAGCTTCATGTACGGCAGCAAAACCTTCATCAACCACACCCAGGGCATCCCC
GACTTCTTTAAGCAGTCCTTCCCCGAGGGCTTCACATGGGAGAGAGTCACCACATACGAAGATGGGGGCG
TGCTGACCGCTACCCAGGACACCAGCCTCCAGGACGGCTGCCTCATCTACAACGTCAAGATCAGAGGGGT
GAACTTCCCATCCAACGGCCCTGTGATGCAGAAGAAAACACTCGGCTGGGAGGCCTCCACCGAGACACTG
TACCCCGCTGACGGCGGCCTGGAAGGCAGAGCCGACATGGCCCTGAAGCTCGTGGGCGGGGGCCACCTGA
TCTGCAACCTTAAGACCACATACAGATCCAAGAAACCCGCTAAGAACCTCAAGATGCCCGGCGTCTACTA
TGTGGACAGGAGACTGGAAAGAATCAAGGAGGCCGACAAAGAGACATACGTCGAGCAGCACGAGGTGGCT
GTGGCCAGATACTGCGACCTCCCTAGCAAACTGGGGCACAAACTTAATTGAGAATTCTACCACCCAGCTT
TCTTGTACAAAGTGGTACGTCTCAAGACCAGAGGTCTCTGCTTCTCGCGTGCTGAAACCAAGTATGGGTC
GCCTGAAACCAAGTATGGGTCGCCTGAAACCAAGTATGGGTCGCCTGAAACCAAGTATGGGTCGCCAACC
AGAAGAGACCTGTGCTTCACTCCTCAGGTGCAGGCTGCCTATCAGAAGGTGGTGGCTGGTGTGGCCAATG
CCCTGGCTCACAAATACCACTGAGATCTTTTTCCCTCTGCCAAAAATTATGGGGACATCATGAAGCCCCT
TGAGCATCTGACTTCTGGCTAATAAAGGAAATTTATTTTCATTGCAATAGTGTGTTGGAATTTTTTGTGT
CTCTCACTCGGAAGGACATATGGGAGGGCAAATCATTTAAAACATCAGAATGAGTATTTGGTTTAGAGTT
TGGCAACATATGCCCATATGCTGGCTGCCATGAACAAAGGTTGGCTATAAAGAGGTCATCAGTATATGAA
ACAGCCCCCTGCTGTCCATTCCTTATTCCATAGAAAAGCCTTGACTTGAGGTTAGATTTTTTTTATATTT
TGTTTTGTGTTATTTTTTTCTTTAACATCCCTAAAATTTTCCTTACATGTTTTACTAGCCAGATTTTTCC
TCCTCTCCTGACTACTCCCAGTCATAGCTGTCCCTCTTCTCTTATGGAGATCCCGAGCGGTGCGTTTTTA
TGCTTGTAGTATTGTATAATGTTTTTAAGATCCAAGCTTCTGACCTCTTCTCTTCCTCCCACAGGGCCTC
GAGACAATTGCATCGATGGTACCAGTGAAAGTCTGCAATGAATTCGAGTTGGCGCGCCTGTCATTCTAAA
TCTCTCTTTCAGCCTAAAGCTTTTTCCCCGTATCCCCCCAGGTGTCTGCAGGCTCAAAGAGCAGCGAGAA
GCGTTCAGAGGAAAGCGATCCCGTGCCACCTTCCCCGTGCCCGGGCTGTCCCCGCACGCTGCCGGCTCGG
GGATGCGGGGGGAGCGCCGGACCGGAGCGGAGCCCCGGGCGGCTCGCTGCTGCCCCCTAGCGGGGGAGGG
ACGTAATTACATCCCTGGGGGCTTTGGGAGGGGGCTGTCCCCGTGAGCTCCCAGGCGCGCCTGTCATTCT
AAATCTCTCTTTCAGCCTAAAGCTTTTTCCCCGTATCCCCCCAGGTGTCTGCAGGCTCAAAGAGCAGCGA
GAAGCGTTCAGAGGAAAGCGATCCCGTGCCACCTTCCCCGTGCCCGGGCTGTCCCCGCACGCTGCCGGCT
CGGGGATGCGGGGGGAGCGCCGGACCGGAGCGGAGCCCCGGGCGGCTCGCTGCTGCCCCCTAGCGGGGGA
GGGACGTAATTACATCCCTGGGGGCTTTGGGGGGGGGCTGTCCCCGTGAGCTCCCAGGCGCGCCAACTCG
GTACCGTATCGATGTCGACGTTAACGCTAGTGATATCAACTTTGTATAGAAAAGTTGGCTCCGAATTCGC
CCTTGACAGCAGAGATCCAGTTTGGTTAATTAATTGGCTCCGGTGCCCGTCAGTGGGCAGAGCGCACATC
GCCCACAGTCCCCGAGAAGTTGTGGGGAGGGGTCGGCAATTGAACCGGTGCCTAGAGAAGGTGGCGCGGG
GTAAACTGGGAAAGTGATGTCGTGTACTGGCTCCGCCTTTTTCCCGAGGGTGGGGGAGAACCGTATATAA
GTGCAGTAGTCGCCGTGAACGTTCTTTTTCGCAACGGGTTTGCCGCCAGAACACAGGTAAGTGCCGTGTG
TGGTTCCCGCGGGCCTGGCCTCTTTACGGGTTATGGCCCTTGCGTGCCTTGAATTACTTCCACCTGGCTG
CAGTACGTGATTCTTGATCCCGAGCTTCGGGTTGGAAGTGGGTGGGAGAGTTCGAGGCCTTGCGCTTAAG
GAGCCCCTTCGCCTCGTGCTTGAGTTGAGGCCTGGCCTGGGCGCTGGGGCCGCCGCGTGCGAATCTGGTG
GCACCTTCGCGCCTGTCTCGCTGCTTTCGATAAGTCTCTAGCCATTTAAAATTTTTGATGACCTGCTGCG
ACGCTTTTTTTCTGGCAAGATAGTCTTGTAAATGCGGGCCAAGATCTGCACACTGGTATTTCGGTTTTTG
GGGCCGCGGGCGGCGACGGGGCCCGTGCGTCCCAGCGCACATGTTCGGCGAGGCGGGGCCTGCGAGCGCG
GCCACCGAGAATCGGACGGGGGTAGTCTCAAGCTGGCCGGCCTGCTCTGGTGCCTGGCCTCGCGCCGCCG
TGTATCGCCCCGCCCTGGGCGGCAAGGCTGGCCCGGTCGGCACCAGTTGCGTGAGCGGAAAGATGGCCGC
TTCCCGGCCCTGCTGCAGGGAGCTCAAAATGGAGGACGCGGCGCTCGGGAGAGCGGGCGGGTGAGTCACC
CACACAAAGGAAAAGGGCCTTTCCGTCCTCAGCCGTCGCTTCATGTGACTCCACGGAGTACCGGGCGCCG
TCCAGGCACCTCGATTAGTTCTCGAGCTTTTGGAGTACGTCGTCTTTAGGTTGGGGGGAGGGGTTTTATG
CGATGGAGTTTCCCCACACTGAGTGGGTGGAGACTGAAGTTAGGCCAGCTTGGCACTTGATGTAATTCTC
CTTGGAATTTGCCCTTTTTGAGTTTGGATCTTGGTTCATTCTCAAGCCTCAGACAGTGGTTCAAAGTTTT
TTTCTTCCATTTCAGGTGTCGTGAGAAGGGCGAATTCGACCCAAGTTTGTACAAAAAAGCAGGCTGACCG
CCACCATGGTGAGCAAGGGCGAGGAGCTGTTCACCGGGGTGGTGCCCATCCTGGTCGAGCTGGACGGCGA
CGTAAACGGCCACAAGTTCAGCGTGAGGGGCGAGGGCGAGGGCGATGCCACCAACGGCAAGCTGACCCTG
AAGTTCATCTGCACCACCGGCAAGCTGCCCGTGCCCTGGCCCACCCTCGTGACCACCCTGAGCCACGGCG
TGCAGTGCTTCGCCCGCTACCCCGACCACATGAAGCAGCACGACTTCTTCAAGTCCGCCATGCCCGAAGG
CTACGTCCAGGAGCGCACCATCTTCTTCAAGGACGACGGCACCTACAAGACCCGCGCCGAGGTGAAGTTC
GAGGGCGACACCCTAGTGAACCGCATCGAGCTGAAGGGCGTCGACTTCAAGGAGGACGGCAACATCCTGG
GGCACAAGCTGGAGTACAACTTCAACAGCCACAACATCTATATCATGGCCGTCAAGCAGAAGAACGGCAT
CAAGGTGAACTTCAAGATCCGCCACAACGTGGAGGACGGCAGCGTGCAGCTCGCCGACCACTACCAGCAG
AACACCCCCATCGGCGACGGCCCCGTGCTGCTGCCCGACAGCCACTACCTGAGCACCCAGTCCGTGCTGA
GCAAAGACCCCAACGAGAAGCGCGATCACATGGTCCTGCTGGAGTTCCGCACCGCCGCCGGGATCACTCT
CGGCATGGACGAGCTGTACAAGTAATACCCAGCTTTCTTGTACAAAGTGGTACGCGTGAATTCACTCCTC
AGGTGCAGGCTGCCTATCAGAAGGTGGTGGCTGGTGTGGCCAATGCCCTGGCTCACAAATACCACTGAGA
TCTTTTTCCCTCTGCCAAAAATTATGGGGACATCATGAAGCCCCTTGAGCATCTGACTTCTGGCTAATAA
AGGAAATTTATTTTCATTGCAATAGTGTGTTGGAATTTTTTGTGTCTCTCACTCGGAAGGACATATGGGA
GGGCAAATCATTTAAAACATCAGAATGAGTATTTGGTTTAGAGTTTGGCAACATATGCCCATATGCTGGC
TGCCATGAACAAAGGTTGGCTATAAAGAGGTCATCAGTATATGAAACAGCCCCCTGCTGTCCATTCCTTA
TTCCATAGAAAAGCCTTGACTTGAGGTTAGATTTTTTTTATATTTTGTTTTGTGTTATTTTTTTCTTTAA
CATCCCTAAAATTTTCCTTACATGTTTTACTAGCCAGATTTTTCCTCCTCTCCTGACTACTCCCAGTCAT
AGCTGTCCCTCTTCTCTTATGGAGATCCCTCGACCTGCAGCCCAAGCTTGGCGTAATCATGGTCATAGCT
GTTTCCTGTGTGAAATTGTTATCCGCTCACAATTCCACACAACATACGAGCCGGAAGCATAAAGTGTAAA
GCCTGGGGTGCCTAATGAGTGAGCTAACTCACATTAATTGCGTTGCGCTCACTGCCCGCTTTCCAGTCGG
GAAACCTGTCGTGCCAGCGGATCGACAGTACTAAGCTTGGTCTAATACCCAATCTCTCGTCTTATCCAGA
TGTTTTATACGCCTCTGGCCCGTGTCTCAAAATCTCTGATGTTACATTGCACAAGATAAAAATATATCAT
CATGAACAATAAAACTGTCTGCTTACATAAACAGTAATACAAGGGGTGTTATGAGCCATATTCAACGGGA
AACGTCGAGGCCGCGATTAAATTCCAACATGGATGCTGATTTATATGGGTATAAATGGGCTCGCGATAAT
GTCGGGCAATCAGGTGCGACAATCTATCGCTTGTATGGGAAGCCCGATGCGCCAGAGTTGTTTCTGAAAC
ATGGCAAAGGTAGCGTTGCCAATGATGTTACAGATGAGATGGTCAGACTAAACTGGCTGACGGAATTTAT
GCCTCTTCCGACCATCAAGCATTTTATCCGTACTCCTGATGATGCATGGTTACTCACCACTGCGATCCCC
GGAAAAACAGCATTCCAGGTATTAGAAGAATATCCTGATTCAGGTGAAAATATTGTTGATGCGCTGGCAG
TGTTCCTGCGCCGGTTGCATTCGATTCCTGTTTGTAATTGTCCTTTTAACAGCGATCGCGTATTTCGTCT
CGCTCAGGCGCAATCACGAATGAATAACGGTTTGGTTGATGCGAGTGATTTTGATGACGAGCGTAATGGC
TGGCCTGTTGAACAAGTCTGGAAAGAAATGCATAAACTTTTGCCATTCTCACCGGATTCAGTCGTCACTC
ATGGTGATTTCTCACTTGATAACCTTATTTTTGACGAGGGGAAATTAATAGGTTGTATTGATGTTGGACG
AGTCGGAATCGCAGACCGATACCAGGATCTTGCCATCCTATGGAACTGCCTCGGTGAGTTTTCTCCTTCA
TTACAGAAACGGCTTTTTCAAAAATATGGTATTGATAATCCTGATATGAATAAATTGCAGTTTCATTTGA
TGCTCGATGAGTTTTTCTAATCAGAATTGGTTAATTGGTTGTAACACTGGCAGAGCATTACGCTGACTTG
ACGGGACGGCGCAAGCTCATGACCAAAATCCCTTAACGTGAGTTACGCGTCGTTCCACTGAGCGTCAGAG
GTATCACTAGTATTACAGAGGTAAGTTATAACAGTCGCCTAACCCAATTGAGGGGATAACGCAGGAAAGA
ACATGTGAGCAAAAGGCCAGCAAAAGGCCAGGAACCGTAAAAAGGCCGCGTTGCTGGCGTTTTTCCATAG
GCTCCGCCCCCCTGACGAGCATCACAAAAATCGACGCTCAAGTCAGAGGTGGCGAAACCCGACAGGACTA
TAAAGATACCAGGCGTTTCCCCCTGGAAGCTCCCTCGTGCGCTCTCCTGTTCCGACCCTGCCGCTTACCG
GATACCTGTCCGCCTTTCTCCCTTCGGGAAGCGTGGCGCTTTCTCATAGCTCACGCTGTAGGTATCTCAG
TTCGGTGTAGGTCGTTCGCTCCAAGCTGGGCTGTGTGCACGAACCCCCCGTTCAGCCCGACCGCTGCGCC
TTATCCGGTAACTATCGTCTTGAGTCCAACCCGGTAAGACACGACTTATCGCCACTGGCAGCAGCCACTG
GTAACAGGATTAGCAGAGCGAGGTATGTAGGCGGTGCTACAGAGTTCTTGAAGTGGTGGCCTAACTACGG
CTACACTAGAAGAACAGTATTTGGTATCTGCGCTCTGCTGAAGCCAGTTACCTTCGGAAAAAGAGTTGGT
AGCTCTTGATCCGGCAAACAAACCACCGCTGGTAGCGGTGGTTTTTTTGTTTGCAAGCAGCAGATTACGC
GCAGAAAAAAAGGATCTCAAGAAGATCCTTTGATCTTTTCTACGGGGTCTGACGCTCAGTGGAACGAAAA
CTCACGTTAAGGGATTTTGGTCATGAGATTATCAAAAAGGATCTTCACCTAGATCCTTTTAAATTAAAAA
TGAAGTTTTAAATCAATCTAAAGTATATATGAGTAAACTTGGTCTGACAGTTACCAATGCTTAATCAGTG
AGGCACCTATCTCAGCGATCTGTCTATTTCGTTCATCCATAGTTGCCTGACTCCCCGTCGTGTAGATAAC
TACGATACGGGAGGGCTTACCATCTGGCCCCAGTGCTGCAATGATACCGCGAGAACCACGCTCACCGGCT
CCAGATTTATCAGCAATAAACCAGCCAGCCGGAAGGGCCGAGCGCAGAAGTGGTCCTGCAACTTTATCCG
CCTCCATCCAGTCTATTAATTGTTGCCGGGAAGCTAGAGTAAGTAGTTCGCCAGTTAATAGTTTGCGCAA
CGTTGTTGCCATTGCTACAGGCATCGTGGTGTCACGCTCGTCGTTTGGTATGGCTTCATTCAGCTCCGGT
TCCCAACGATCAAGGCGAGTTACATGATCCCCCATGTTGTGCAAAAAAGCGGTTAGCTCCTTCGGTCCTC
CGATCGTTGTCAGAAGTAAGTTGGCCGCAGTGTTATCACTCATGGTTATGGCAGCACTGCATAATTCTCT
TACTGTCATGCCATCCGTAAGATGCTTTTCTGTGACTGGTGAGTACTCAACCAAGTCATTCTGAGAATAG
TGTATGCGGCGACCGAGTTGCTCTTGCCCGGCGTCAATACGGGATAATACCGCGCCACATAGCAGAACTT
TAAAAGTGCTCATCATTGGAAAACGTTCTTCGGGGCGAAAACTCTCAAGGATCTTACCGCTGTTGAGATC
CAGTTCGATGTAACCCACTCGTGCACCCAACTGATCTTCAGCATCTTTTACTTTCACCAGCGTTTCTGGG
TGAGCAAAAACAGGAAGGCAAAATGCCGCAAAAAAGGGAATAAGGGCGACACGGAAATGTTGAATACTCA
TACTCTTCCTTTTTCAATATTATTGAAGCATTTATCAAGGTTATTGTCTCATGAGCGGATACATATTTGA
ATGTACCGAATTTCTCGAGGGCTTGTCGACGACGGCGGTCTCCGTCGTCAGGATCATGAATTCGACCGCC
TGTCTCAAGGTGCCACCATGACCGAGTACAAGCCCACGGTGCGCCTCGCCACCCGCGACGACGTCCCCCG
GGCCGTACGCACCCTCGCCGCCGCGTTCGCCGACTACCCCGCCACGCGCCACACCGTCGACCCGGACCGC
CACATCGAGCGGGTCACCGAGCTGCAAGAACTCTTCCTCACGCGCGTCGGGCTCGACATCGGCAAGGTGT
GGGTCGCGGACGACGGCGCCGCGGTGGCGGTCTGGACCACGCCGGAGAGCGTCGAAGCGGGGGCGGTGTT
CGCCGAGATCGGCCCGCGCATGGCCGAGTTGAGCGGTTCCCGGCTGGCCGCGCAGCAACAGATGGAAGGC
CTCCTGGCGCCGCACCGGCCCAAGGAGCCCGCGTGGTTCCTGGCCACCGTCGGCGTCTCGCCCGACCACC
AGGGCAAGGGTCTGGGCAGCGCCGTCGTGCTCCCCGGAGTGGAGGCGGCCGAGCGCGCCGGGGTGCCCGC
CTTCCTGGAGACATCCGCGCCCCGCAACCTCCCCTTCTACGAGCGGCTCGGCTTCACCGTCACCGCCGAC
GTCGAGGTGCCCGAAGGACCGCGCACCTGGTGCATGACCCGCAAGCCCGGTGCCTGAGCTTTGAGACTAC
GCGTGAATTCACTCCTCAGGTGCAGGCTGCCTATCAGAAGGTGGTGGCTGGTGTGGCCAATGCCCTGGCT
CACAAATACCACTGAGATCTTTTTCCCTCTGCCAAAAATTATGGGGACATCATGAAGCCCCTTGAGCATC
TGACTTCTGGCTAATAAAGGAAATTTATTTTCATTGCAATAGTGTGTTGGAATTTTTTGTGTCTCTCACT
CGGAAGGACATATGGGAGGGCAAATCATTTAAAACATCAGAATGAGTATTTGGTTTAGAGTTTGGCAACA
TATGCCCATATGCTGGCTGCCATGAACAAAGGTTGGCTATAAAGAGGTCATCAGTATATGAAACAGCCCC
CTGCTGTCCATTCCTTATTCCATAGAAAAGCCTTGACTTGAGGTTAGATTTTTTTTATATTTTGTTTTGT
GTTATTTTTTTCTTTAACATCCCTAAAATTTTCCTTACATGTTTTACTAGCCAGATTTTTCCTCCTCTCC
TGACTACTCCCAGTCATAGCTGTCCCTCTTCTCTTATGGAGATCCCTCGACCTGCAGCCCAAGCTTGAAT
TCTCTAGAATTACCCTGTTATCCCTATGCTTGGTTTACCGAGCTCTTATTGGTTTTCAAACTTCATTGAC
TGTGCCCAACGCGCCTGGGAGCTCACGGGGACAGCCCCCCCCCAAAGCCCCCAGGGATGTAATTACGTCC
CTCCCCCGCTAGGGGGCAGCAGCGAGCCGCCCGGGGCTCCGCTCCGGTCCGGCGCTCCCCCCGCATCCCC
GAGCCGGCAGCGTGCGGGGACAGCCCGGGCACGGGGAAGGTGGCACGGGATCGCTTTCCTCTGAACGCTT
CTCGCTGCTCTTTGAGCCTGCAGACACCTGGGGGGATACGGGGAAAAAGCTAGGCTGAAAGACCGGTTCT
TAGAATGACACGCGCCTGGGAGCTCACGGGGACAGCCCCCCCCCAAAGCCCCCAGGGATGTAATTACGTC
CCTCCCCCGCTAGGGGGCAGCAGCGAGCCGCCCGGGGCTCCGCTCCGGTCCGGCGCTCCCCCCGCATCCC
CGAGCCGGCAGCGTGCGGGGACAGCCCGGGCACGGGGAAGGTGGCACGGGATCGCTTTCCTCTGAACGCT
TCTCGCTGCTCTTTGAGCCTGCAGACACCTGGGGGGATACGGGGAAAAAGCTAACTTCTGAGACGACAAC
TTTGTATAGAAAAGTTGGCTCCGAATTCGCCCTTGACAGCAGAGATCCAGTTTGGTTAATTAATT
