>Addgene plasmid #103642 | LSB-hsa-miR-551b-3p | depositor partial sequence | sequence record 196333 | hsa-miR-551b-3p target
CTGAAACCAAGTATGGGTCGC
